Addgene plasmid #105008: pCAG vGlut1 GCaMP5G
Purpose: Presynaptic calcium sensor
Depositing lab: Franck Polleux. Publication: LKB1 Regulates Mitochondria-Dependent Presynaptic Calcium Clearance and Neurotransmitter Release Properties at Excitatory Synapses along Cortical Axons. Kwon SK, Sando R 3rd, Lewis TL, Hirabayashi Y, Maximov A, Polleux F. PLoS Biol. 2016 Jul 18;14(7):e1002516. doi: 10.1371/journal.pbio.1002516. eCollection 2016 Jul. PBIOLOGY-D-16-00343 PubMed 27429220.
Backbone
  Vector backbone: pCIG2
  Vector type: Mammalian Expression
Growth in bacteria
  Bacterial resistance: Ampicillin, 100 μg/mL
  Growth temperature: 37°C
  Growth strain: DH5alpha
  Copy number: High Copy
Gene/Insert
  Gene/Insert name: SLC17A7 (alt name: NM_053859.2)
  Species: R. norvegicus (rat)
  Promoter: CAG
  Cloning method: Restriction Enzyme; 5′ cloning site unknown (unknown if destroyed); 3′ cloning site unknown (unknown if destroyed)
Terms and licenses: Academic/Nonprofit Terms; Industry Terms: Not Available to Industry
How to cite: pCAG vGlut1 GCaMP5G was a gift from Franck Polleux (Addgene plasmid # 105008 ; http://n2t.net/addgene:105008 ; RRID:Addgene_105008)
