[The description below was written by a language model from this plasmid's Addgene catalogue record and pLannotate feature annotations shown in this document.]
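Description:
pCAG vGlut1 GCaMP5G is a 7.9 kb mammalian expression plasmid built on the pCIG2 backbone and designed to report calcium dynamics specifically at presynaptic terminals. It is maintained in E. coli as a high-copy plasmid through a ColE1/pUC-type origin and is selected with ampicillin via the β-lactamase gene and its native promoter. The backbone also carries short remnants of lac regulatory sequences, an SV40 origin with a fragment of the SV40 promoter, and an SV40 polyadenylation signal. None of these has a stated role in the construct's function.

The expression cassette is driven by the composite CAG promoter, annotated as the CMV immediate-early enhancer, the chicken β-actin promoter and a chimeric β-actin/β-globin intron, which together give strong, sustained expression in many mammalian cell types, including neurons. Downstream of a residual multiple cloning site lies the rat Slc17a7 coding sequence, which encodes the vesicular glutamate transporter vGlut1. It is followed after a short gap by a GCaMP calcium indicator, consistent with a C-terminal fusion, although the record does not state the linker or the cloning sites. The automated annotation labels the sensor as GCaMP6f, whereas the plasmid name specifies GCaMP5G. These variants are closely related, so the label probably reflects the nearest database match rather than the actual variant. The transcript ends in rabbit β-globin 3′ sequence, including a polyadenylation signal; the short "HBB" hit is likely part of this region.

Because vGlut1 resides on synaptic vesicles at excitatory terminals, tethering GCaMP to it concentrates the sensor at presynaptic boutons, allowing fluorescence imaging of calcium accumulation and clearance along axons, for example in cortical neurons.
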