Features (pLannotate 1.2.2; 20 found; start..end, strand, type, name):
     42..629     -  rep_origin     ori: high-copy-number ColE1/pMB1/pBR322/pUC origin of replication
    800..1660    -  CDS            AmpR: β-lactamase; bla; confers resistance to ampicillin, carbenicillin, and related antibiotics
   1661..1765    -  promoter       AmpR promoter: bla
   1796..2175    +  enhancer       CMV enhancer: human cytomegalovirus immediate early enhancer
   2177..2454    +  promoter       chicken β-actin promoter: No description available
   2455..3467    +  intron         chimeric intron: chimera between introns from chicken β-actin and rabbit β-globin
   3522..3542    +  misc_feature   MCS (fragment): multiple cloning site
   3550..5229    +  CDS            Slc17a7: VGLU1_RAT - Also known as Bnpi, Vglut1. Experimental evidence at protein level: Swiss-Prot protein existence level 1. Mediates the uptake of glutamate into synaptic vesicles at presynaptic nerve terminals of excitatory neural cells. May also mediate the transport of inorganic phosphate. From Rattus norvegicus (Rat).
   5245..6597    +  CDS            GCaMP6f: improved fluorescent protein-based calcium sensor (Chen et al., 2013)
   6605..6682    +  CDS            HBB (fragment): HBB_PONPY - Experimental evidence at transcript level: Swiss-Prot protein existence level 2. Involved in oxygen transport from the lung to the various peripheral tissues. From Pongo pygmaeus (Bornean orangutan).
   6753..6804    +  polyA_signal   β-globin poly(A) signal (fragment): rabbit β-globin polyadenylation signal (Gil and Proudfoot, 1987)
   7223..7239    -  protein_bind   lac operator: The lac repressor binds to the lac operator to inhibit transcription in E. coli. This inhibition can be relieved by adding lactose or isopropyl-β-D-thiogalactopyranoside (IPTG). lac repressor encoded by lacI
   7247..7277    -  promoter       lac promoter: promoter for the E. coli lac operon
   7292..7313    -  protein_bind   CAP binding site: CAP binding activates transcription in the presence of cAMP. E. coli catabolite activator protein
   7326..7365    -  CDS            lacI (fragment): lac repressor; lacI; The lac repressor binds to the lac operator to inhibit transcription in E. coli. This inhibition can be relieved by adding lactose or isopropyl-β-D-thiogalactopyranoside (IPTG).
   7372..7394    +  promoter       SV40 promoter (fragment): SV40 enhancer and early promoter
   7418..7553    +  rep_origin     SV40 ori: SV40 origin of replication
   7573..7707    +  polyA_signal   SV40 poly(A) signal: SV40 polyadenylation signal
   7709..7763    -  CDS            lacI (fragment): lac repressor; lacI; The lac repressor binds to the lac operator to inhibit transcription in E. coli. This inhibition can be relieved by adding lactose or isopropyl-β-D-thiogalactopyranoside (IPTG).
   7765..7898    -  rep_origin     RSF ori (fragment): Plasmids containing the RSF 1030 origin of replication can be propagated in E. coli cells that contain additional plasmids with compatible origins.
>Addgene plasmid #105008 | pCAG vGlut1 GCaMP5G | depositor full sequence | sequence record 199364 | pCAG vGlut1 GCaMP5G sequence 7904 bps
CAAAAGGCCAGGAACCGTAAAAAGGCCGCGTTGCTGGCGTTTTTCCATAGGCTCCGCCCCCCTGACGAGC
ATCACAAAAATCGACGCTCAAGTCAGAGGTGGCGAAACCCGACAGGACTATAAAGATACCAGGCGTTTCC
CCCTGGAAGCTCCCTCGTGCGCTCTCCTGTTCCGACCCTGCCGCTTACCGGATACCTGTCCGCCTTTCTC
CCTTCGGGAAGCGTGGCGCTTTCTCATAGCTCACGCTGTAGGTATCTCAGTTCGGTGTAGGTCGTTCGCT
CCAAGCTGGGCTGTGTGCACGAACCCCCCGTTCAGCCCGACCGCTGCGCCTTATCCGGTAACTATCGTCT
TGAGTCCAACCCGGTAAGACACGACTTATCGCCACTGGCAGCAGCCACTGGTAACAGGATTAGCAGAGCG
AGGTATGTAGGCGGTGCTACAGAGTTCTTGAAGTGGTGGCCTAACTACGGCTACACTAGAAGACAGTATT
TGGTATCTGCGCTCTGCTGAAGCCAGTTACCTTCGGAAAAAGAGTTGGTAGCTCTTGATCCGGCAAACAA
ACCACCGCTGGTAGCGGTGGTTTTTTTGTTTGCAAGCAGCAGATTACGCGCAGAAAAAAAGGATCTCAAG
AAGATCCTTTGATCTTTTCTACGGGGTCTGACGCTCAGTGGAACGAAAACTCACGTTAAGGGATTTTGGT
CATGAGATTATCAAAAAGGATCTTCACCTAGATCCTTTTAAATTAAAAATGAAGTTTTAAATCAATCTAA
AGTATATATGAGTAAACTTGGTCTGACAGTTACCAATGCTTAATCAGTGAGGCACCTATCTCAGCGATCT
GTCTATTTCGTTCATCCATAGTTGCCTGACTCCCCGTCGTGTAGATAACTACGATACGGGAGGGCTTACC
ATCTGGCCCCAGTGCTGCAATGATACCGCGAGACCCACGCTCACCGGCTCCAGATTTATCAGCAATAAAC
CAGCCAGCCGGAAGGGCCGAGCGCAGAAGTGGTCCTGCAACTTTATCCGCCTCCATCCAGTCTATTAATT
GTTGCCGGGAAGCTAGAGTAAGTAGTTCGCCAGTTAATAGTTTGCGCAACGTTGTTGCCATTGCTACAGG
CATCGTGGTGTCACGCTCGTCGTTTGGTATGGCTTCATTCAGCTCCGGTTCCCAACGATCAAGGCGAGTT
ACATGATCCCCCATGTTGTGCAAAAAAGCGGTTAGCTCCTTCGGTCCTCCGATCGTTGTCAGAAGTAAGT
TGGCCGCAGTGTTATCACTCATGGTTATGGCAGCACTGCATAATTCTCTTACTGTCATGCCATCCGTAAG
ATGCTTTTCTGTGACTGGTGAGTACTCAACCAAGTCATTCTGAGAATAGTGTATGCGGCGACCGAGTTGC
TCTTGCCCGGCGTCAATACGGGATAATACCGCGCCACATAGCAGAACTTTAAAAGTGCTCATCATTGGAA
AACGTTCTTCGGGGCGAAAACTCTCAAGGATCTTACCGCTGTTGAGATCCAGTTCGATGTAACCCACTCG
TGCACCCAACTGATCTTCAGCATCTTTTACTTTCACCAGCGTTTCTGGGTGAGCAAAAACAGGAAGGCAA
AATGCCGCAAAAAAGGGAATAAGGGCGACACGGAAATGTTGAATACTCATACTCTTCCTTTTTCAATATT
ATTGAAGCATTTATCAGGGTTATTGTCTCATGAGCGGATACATATTTGAATGTATTTAGAAAAATAAACA
AATAGGGGTTCCGCGCACATTTCCCCGAAAAGTGCCACCTGGGTCGACATTGATTATTGACTAGTTATTA
ATAGTAATCAATTACGGGGTCATTAGTTCATAGCCCATATATGGAGTTCCGCGTTACATAACTTACGGTA
AATGGCCCGCCTGGCTGACCGCCCAACGACCCCCGCCCATTGACGTCAATAATGACGTATGTTCCCATAG
TAACGCCAATAGGGACTTTCCATTGACGTCAATGGGTGGAGTATTTACGGTAAACTGCCCACTTGGCAGT
ACATCAAGTGTATCATATGCCAAGTACGCCCCCTATTGACGTCAATGACGGTAAATGGCCCGCCTGGCAT
TATGCCCAGTACATGACCTTATGGGACTTTCCTACTTGGCAGTACATCTACGTATTAGTCATCGCTATTA
CCATGGTCGAGGTGAGCCCCACGTTCTGCTTCACTCTCCCCATCTCCCCCCCCTCCCCACCCCCAATTTT
GTATTTATTTATTTTTTAATTATTTTGTGCAGCGATGGGGGCGGGGGGGGGGGGGGGGCGCGCGCCAGGC
GGGGCGGGGCGGGGCGAGGGGCGGGGCGGGGCGAGGCGGAGAGGTGCGGCGGCAGCCAATCAGAGCGGCG
CGCTCCGAAAGTTTCCTTTTATGGCGAGGCGGCGGCGGCGGCGGCCCTATAAAAAGCGAAGCGCGCGGCG
GGCGGGAGTCGCTGCGTTGCCTTCGCCCCGTGCCCCGCTCCGCGCCGCCTCGCGCCGCCCGCCCCGGCTC
TGACTGACCGCGTTACTCCCACAGGTGAGCGGGCGGGACGGCCCTTCTCCTCCGGGCTGTAATTAGCGCT
TGGTTTAATGACGGCTCGTTTCTTTTCTGTGGCTGCGTGAAAGCCTTAAAGGGCTCCGGGAGGGCCCTTT
GTGCGGGGGGGAGCGGCTCGGGGGGTGCGTGCGTGTGTGTGTGCGTGGGGAGCGCCGCGTGCGGCCCGCG
CTGCCCGGCGGCTGTGAGCGCTGCGGGCGCGGCGCGGGGCTTTGTGCGCTCCGCGTGTGCGCGAGGGGAG
CGCGGCCGGGGGCGGTGCCCCGCGGTGCGGGGGGGCTGCGAGGGGAACAAAGGCTGCGTGCGGGGTGTGT
GCGTGGGGGGGTGAGCAGGGGGTGTGGGCGCGGCGGTCGGGCTGTAACCCCCCCCTGCACCCCCCTCCCC
GAGTTGCTGAGCACGGCCCGGCTTCGGGTGCGGGGCTCCGTACGGGGCGTGGCGCGGGGCTCGCCGTGCC
GGGCGGGGGGTGGCGGCAGGTGGGGGTGCCGGGCGGGGCGGGGCCGCCTCGGGCCGGGGAGGGCTCGGGG
GAGGGGCGCGGCGGCCCCCGGAGCGCCGGCGGCTGTCGAGGCGCGGCGAGCCGCAGCCATTGCCTTTTAT
GGTAATCGTGCGAGAGGGCGCAGGGACTTCCTTTGTCCCAAATCTGTGCGGAGCCGAAATCTGGGAGGCG
CCGCCGCACCCCCTCTAGCGGGCGCGGGGCGAAGCGGTGCGGCGCCGGCAGGAAGGAAATGGGCGGGGAG
GGCCTTCGTGCGTCGCCGCGCCGCCGTCCCCTTCTCCCTCTCCAGCCTCGGGGCTGTCCGCGGGGGGACG
GCTGCCTTCGGGGGGGACGGGGCAGGGCGGGGTTCGGCTTCTGGCGTGTGACCGGCGGCTCTAGAGCCTC
TGCTAACCATGTTCATGCCTTCTTCTTTTTCCTACAGCTCCTGGGCAACGTGCTGGTTATTGTGCTGTCT
CATCATTTTGGCAAAGAATTGCTCGAGCTCAAGCTTCGAATTGGCCACCATGGAGTTCCGGCAGGAGGAG
TTTCGGAAGCTGGCGGGGCGCGCCCTGGGGAGGCTGCACCGGTTACTGGAGAAGCGGCAGGAAGGCGCGG
AGACATTGGAGCTGAGCGCCGACGGGCGCCCAGTGACCACACACACGCGGGACCCGCCGGTGGTGGACTG
CACTTGCTTTGGCCTCCCTCGCCGCTACATCATCGCGATCATGAGCGGTCTGGGTTTCTGCATCAGCTTT
GGCATCCGCTGCAACCTGGGCGTGGCCATCGTATCCATGGTCAACAACAGTACAACCCACCGTGGGGGCC
ACGTGGTGGTGCAGAAAGCCCAGTTCAACTGGGATCCAGAGACTGTCGGCCTCATACATGGCTCCTTTTT
CTGGGGGTACATTGTCACTCAGATTCCTGGAGGATTTATCTGCCAAAAATTCGCAGCCAACAGGGTCTTT
GGCTTTGCCATTGTGGCTACCTCCACCCTAAATATGTTGATCCCTTCAGCAGCCCGTGTTCACTATGGCT
GTGTCATCTTCGTGAGGATCCTTCAGGGATTGGTGGAGGGGGTCACATACCCTGCTTGCCATGGCATCTG
GAGCAAATGGGCCCCTCCCTTAGAACGGAGTCGGCTGGCGACGACAGCCTTTTGCGGTTCCTATGCCGGG
GCAGTGGTTGCCATGCCTCTGGCTGGGGTCCTGGTACAGTATTCAGGATGGAGTTCTGTCTTCTATGTCT
ATGGCAGCTTCGGGATCTTTTGGTACCTGTTCTGGTTGCTTGTCTCCTACGAGTCACCTGCACTACACCC
CAGCATCTCCGAGGAGGAGCGCAAATACATTGAGGATGCCATCGGAGAAAGCGCCAAGCTCATGAACCCT
GTTACGAAGTTTAACACACCCTGGAGGCGCTTCTTTACCTCCATGCCGGTCTATGCCATCATTGTCGCCA
ACTTTTGCCGCAGCTGGACTTTCTACCTGCTCCTCATCTCCCAGCCCGCCTACTTTGAAGAAGTGTTCGG
CTTTGAGATCAGCAAGGTGGGACTGGTGTCGGCACTGCCTCACCTTGTCATGACTATCATCGTACCCATC
GGAGGCCAGATCGCCGACTTCCTGCGCAGTCGTCATATAATGTCCACGACCAATGTGCGAAAGCTGATGA
ACTGCGGGGGTTTCGGGATGGAAGCTACGCTGCTGCTGGTGGTCGGATACTCACACTCCAAGGGCGTGGC
CATCTCCTTCCTGGTCCTGGCTGTGGGCTTCAGTGGCTTTGCTATCTCTGGGTTTAACGTGAACCACTTG
GACATCGCCCCTCGATATGCCAGCATCTTGATGGGCATTTCCAATGGCGTGGGCACACTGTCTGGGATGG
TGTGCCCCATCATCGTGGGTGCAATGACCAAGCACAAGACGCGGGAGGAGTGGCAGTACGTGTTCCTCAT
AGCCTCCCTGGTGCACTATGGAGGTGTCATCTTCTATGGGGTCTTTGCTTCGGGAGAGAAACAGCCGTGG
GCAGAGCCGGAGGAGATGAGCGAGGAGAAGTGTGGCTTTGTTGGCCACGACCAGCTGGCTGGCAGTGACG
AAAGTGAAATGGAAGACGAGGTTGAGCCCCCGGGGGCACCCCCCGCACCTCCGCCTTCCTACGGGGCCAC
ACACAGCACAGTTCAGCCTCCAAGGCCCCCACCCCCTGTCCGGGACTACGAATTCGGTGGTTCTATGGGT
TCTCATCATCATCATCATCATGGTATGGCTAGCATGACTGGTGGACAGCAAATGGGTCGGGATCTGTACG
ACGATGACGATAAGGATCTCGCCACCATGGTCGACTCATCACGTCGTAAGTGGAATAAGACAGGTCACGC
AGTCAGAGCTATAGGTCGGCTGAGCTCACTCGAGAACGTCTATATCAAGGCCGACAAGCAGAAGAACGGC
ATCAAGGCGAACTTCAAGATCCGCCACAACATCGAGGACGGCGGCGTGCAGCTCGCCTACCACTACCAGC
AGAACACCCCCATCGGCGACGGCCCCGTGCTGCTGCCCGACAACCACTACCTGAGCGTGCAGTCCAAACT
TTCGAAAGACCCCAACGAGAAGCGCGATCACATGGTCCTGCTGGAGTTCGTGACCGCCGCCGGGATCACT
CTCGGCATGGACGAGCTGTACAAGGGCGGTACCGGAGGGAGCATGGTGAGCAAGGGCGAGGAGCTGTTCA
CCGGGGTGGTGCCCATCCTGGTCGAGCTGGACGGCGACGTAAACGGCCACAAGTTCAGCGTGTCCGGCGA
GGGTGAGGGCGATGCCACCTACGGCAAGCTGACCCTGAAGTTCATCTGCACCACCGGCAAGCTGCCCGTG
CCCTGGCCCACCCTCGTGACCACCCTGACCTACGGCGTGCAGTGCTTCAGCCGCTACCCCGACCACATGA
AGCAGCACGACTTCTTCAAGTCCGCCATGCCCGAAGGCTACATCCAGGAGCGCACCATCTTCTTCAAGGA
CGACGGCAACTACAAGACCCGCGCCGAGGTGAAGTTCGAGGGCGACACCCTGGTGAACCGCATCGAGCTG
AAGGGCATCGACTTCAAGGAGGACGGCAACATCCTGGGGCACAAGCTGGAGTACAACCTGCCGGACCAAC
TGACTGAAGAGCAGATCGCAGAATTTAAAGAGGCTTTCTCCCTATTTGACAAGGACGGGGATGGGACAAT
AACAACCAAGGAGCTGGGGACGGTGATGCGGTCTCTGGGGCAGAACCCCACAGAAGCAGAGCTGCAGGAC
ATGATCAATGAAGTAGATGCCGACGGTGACGGCACAATCGACTTCCCTGAGTTCCTGACAATGATGGCAA
GAAAAATGAAATACACAGACAGTGAAGAAGAAATTAGAGAAGCGTTCCGTGTGTTTGATAAGGATGGCAA
TGGCTACATCAGTGCAGCAGAGCTTCGCCACGTGATGACAAACCTTGGAGAGAAGTTAACAGATGAAGAG
GTTGATGAAATGATCAGGGAAGCAGACATCGATGGGGATGGTCAGGTAAACTACGAAGAGTTTGTACAAA
TGATGACAGCGAAGTGAGCGGCCGCAATTCACTCCTCAGGTGCAGGCTGCCTATCAGAAGGTGGTGGCTG
GTGTGGCCAATGCCCTGGCTCACAAATACCACTGAGATCTTTTTCCCTCTGCCAAAAATTATGGGGACAT
CATGAAGCCCCTTGAGCATCTGACTTCTGGCTAATAAAGGAAATTTATTTTCATTGCAATAGTGTGTTGG
AATTTTTTGTGTCTATCACTCGGAAGGACATATGGGAGGGCAAATCATTTAAAACATCAGAATGAGTATT
TGGTTTAGAGTTTGGCAACATATGCCCATATGCTGGCTGCCATGAACAAAGGTTGGCTATAAAGAGGTCA
TCAGTATATGAAACAGCCCCCTGCTGTCCATTCCTTATTCCATAGAAAAGCCTTGACTTGAGGTTAGATT
TTTTTTATATTTTGTTTTGTGTTATTTTTTTCTTTAACATCCCTAAAATTTTCCTTACATGTTTTACTAG
CCAGATTTTTCCTCCTCTCCTGACTACTCCCAGTCATAGCTGTCCCTCTTCTCTTATGGAGATCCCTCGA
CCTGCACCGTCGACCAGCTGGTCGACGGTGCACCGTCGACCAGCTTGGCGTAATCATGGTCATAGCTGTT
TCCTGTGTGAAATTGTTATCCGCTCACAATTCCACACAACATACGAGCCGGAAGCATAAAGTGTAAAGCC
TGGGGTGCCTAATGAGTGAGCTAACTCACATTAATTGCGTTGCGCTCACTGCCCGCTTTCCAGTCGGGAA
ACCTGTCGTGCCAGCGGATCCGCATCTCAATTAGTCAGCAACCATAGTCCCGCCCCTAACTCCGCCCATC
CCGCCCCTAACTCCGCCCAGTTCCGCCCATTCTCCGCCCCATGGCTGACTAATTTTTTTTATTTATGCAG
AGGCCGAGGCCGCCTCGGCCTCTGAGCTATTCCAGAAGTAGTGAGGAGGCTTTTTTGGAGGCCTAGGCTT
TTGCAAAAAGCTAACTTGTTTATTGCAGCTTATAATGGTTACAAATAAAGCAATAGCATCACAAATTTCA
CAAATAAAGCATTTTTTTCACTGCATTCTAGTTGTGGTTTGTCCAAACTCATCAATGTATCTTATCATGT
CTGGATCCGCTGCATTAATGAATCGGCCAACGCGCGGGGAGAGGCGGTTTGCGTATTGGGCGCTCTTCCG
CTTCCTCGCTCACTGACTCGCTGCGCTCGGTCGTTCGGCTGCGGCGAGCGGTATCAGCTCACTCAAAGGC
GGTAATACGGTTATCCACAGAATCAGGGGATAACGCAGGAAAGAACATGTGAGCAAAAGGCCAG
