>Addgene plasmid #105008 | pCAG vGlut1 GCaMP5G | addgene partial sequence | sequence record 202022 | Addgene NGS Partial Result
TTGGCAAAGAATTGCTCGAGCTCAAGCTTCGAATTGGCCACCATGGAGTTCCGGCAGGAGGAGTTTCGGA
AGCTGGCGGGGCGCGCCCTGGGGAGGCTGCACCGGTTACTGGAGAAGCGGCAGGAAGGCGCGGAGACATT
GGAGCTGAGCGCCGACGGGCGCCCAGTGACCACACACACGCGGGACCCGCCGGTGGTGGACTGCACTTGC
TTTGGCCTCCCTCGCCGCTACATCATCGCGATCATGAGCGGTCTGGGTTTCTGCATCAGCTTTGGCATCC
GCTGCAACCTGGGCGTGGCCATCGTATCCATGGTCAACAACAGTACAACCCACCGTGGGGGCCACGTGGT
GGTGCAGAAAGCCCAGTTCAACTGGGATCCAGAGACTGTCGGCCTCATACATGGCTCCTTTTTCTGGGGG
TACATTGTCACTCAGATTCCTGGAGGATTTATCTGCCAAAAATTCGCAGCCAACAGGGTCTTTGGCTTTG
CCATTGTGGCTACCTCCACCCTAAATATGTTGATCCCTTCAGCAGCCCGTGTTCACTATGGCTGTGTCAT
CTTCGTGAGGATCCTTCAGGGATTGGTGGAGGGGGTCACATACCCTGCTTGCCATGGCATCTGGAGCAAA
TGGGCCCCTCCCTTAGAACGGAGTCGGCTGGCGACGACAGCCTTTTGCGGTTCCTATGCCGGGGCAGTGG
TTGCCATGCCTCTGGCTGGGGTCCTGGTACAGTATTCAGGATGGAGTTCTGTCTTCTATGTCTATGGCAG
CTTCGGGATCTTTTGGTACCTGTTCTGGTTGCTTGTCTCCTACGAGTCACCTGCACTACACCCCAGCATC
TCCGAGGAGGAGCGCAAATACATTGAGGATGCCATCGGAGAAAGCGCCAAGCTCATGAACCCTGTTACGA
AGTTTAACACACCCTGGAGGCGCTTCTTTACCTCCATGCCGGTCTATGCCATCATTGTCGCCAACTTTTG
CCGCAGCTGGACTTTCTACCTGCTCCTCATCTCCCAGCCCGCCTACTTTGAAGAAGTGTTCGGCTTTGAG
ATCAGCAAGGTGGGACTGGTGTCGGCACTGCCTCACCTTGTCATGACTATCATCGTACCCATCGGAGGCC
AGATCGCCGACTTCCTGCGCAGTCGTCATATAATGTCCACGACCAATGTGCGAAAGCTGATGAACTGCGG
GGGTTTCGGGATGGAAGCTACGCTGCTGCTGGTGGTCGGATACTCACACTCCAAGGGCGTGGCCATCTCC
TTCCTGGTCCTGGCTGTGGGCTTCAGTGGCTTTGCTATCTCTGGGTTTAACGTGAACCACTTGGACATCG
CCCCTCGATATGCCAGCATCTTGATGGGCATTTCCAATGGCGTGGGCACACTGTCTGGGATGGTGTGCCC
CATCATCGTGGGTGCAATGACCAAGCACAAGACGCGGGAGGAGTGGCAGTACGTGTTCCTCATAGCCTCC
CTGGTGCACTATGGAGGTGTCATCTTCTATGGGGTCTTTGCTTCGGGAGAGAAACAGCCGTGGGCAGAGC
CGGAGGAGATGAGCGAGGAGAAGTGTGGCTTTGTTGGCCACGACCAGCTGGCTGGCAGTGACGAAAGTGA
AATGGAAGACGAGGTTGAGCCCCCGGGGGCACCCCCCGCACCTCCGCCTTCCTACGGGGCCACACACAGC
ACAGTTCAGCCTCCAAGGCCCCCACCCCCTGTCCGGGACTACGAATTCGGTGGTTCTATGGGTTCTCATC
ATCATCATCATCATGGTATGGCTAGCATGACTGGTGGACAGCAAATGGGTCGGGATCTGTACGACGATGA
CGATAAGGATCTCGCCACCATGGTCGACTCATCACGTCGTAAGTGGAATAAGACAGGTCACGCAGTCAGA
GCTATAGGTCGGCTGAGCTCACTCGAGAACGTCTATATCAAGGCCGACAAGCAGAAGAACGGCATCAAGG
CGAACTTCAAGATCCGCCACAACATCGAGGACGGCGGCGTGCAGCTCGCCTACCACTACCAGCAGAACAC
CCCCATCGGCGACGGCCCCGTGCTGCTGCCCGACAACCACTACCTGAGCGTGCAGTCCAAACTTTCGAAA
GACCCCAACGAGAAGCGCGATCACATGGTCCTGCTGGAGTTCGTGACCGCCGCCGGGATCACTCTCGGCA
TGGACGAGCTGTACAAGGGCGGTACCGGAGGGAGCATGGTGAGCAAGGGCGAGGAGCTGTTCACCGGGGT
GGTGCCCATCCTGGTCGAGCTGGACGGCGACGTAAACGGCCACAAGTTCAGCGTGTCCGGCGAGGGTGAG
GGCGATGCCACCTACGGCAAGCTGACCCTGAAGTTCATCTGCACCACCGGCAAGCTGCCCGTGCCCTGGC
CCACCCTCGTGACCACCCTGACCTACGGCGTGCAGTGCTTCAGCCGCTACCCCGACCACATGAAGCAGCA
CGACTTCTTCAAGTCCGCCATGCCCGAAGGCTACATCCAGGAGCGCACCATCTTCTTCAAGGACGACGGC
AACTACAAGACCCGCGCCGAGGTGAAGTTCGAGGGCGACACCCTGGTGAACCGCATCGAGCTGAAGGGCA
TCGACTTCAAGGAGGACGGCAACATCCTGGGGCACAAGCTGGAGTACAACCTGCCGGACCAACTGACTGA
AGAGCAGATCGCAGAATTTAAAGAGGCTTTCTCCCTATTTGACAAGGACGGGGATGGGACAATAACAACC
AAGGAGCTGGGGACGGTGATGCGGTCTCTGGGGCAGAACCCCACAGAAGCAGAGCTGCAGGACATGATCA
ATGAAGTAGATGCCGACGGTGACGGCACAATCGACTTCCCTGAGTTCCTGACAATGATGGCAAGAAAAAT
GAAATACACAGACAGTGAAGAAGAAATTAGAGAAGCGTTCCGTGTGTTTGATAAGGATGGCAATGGCTAC
ATCAGTGCAGCAGAGCTTCGCCACGTGATGACAAACCTTGGAGAGAAGTTAACAGATGAAGAGGTTGATG
AAATGATCAGGGAAGCAGACATCGATGGGGATGGTCAGGTAAACTACGAAGAGTTTGTACAAATGATGAC
AGCGAAGTGAGCGGCCGCAATTCACTCCTCAGGTGCAGGCTGCCTATCAGAAGGTGGTGGCTGGTGTGGC
CAATGCCCTGGCTCACAAATACCACTGAGATCTTTTTCCCTCTGCCAAAAATTATGGGGACATCATGAAG
CCCCTTGAGCATCTGACTTCTGGCTAATAAAGGAAATTTATTTTCATTGCAATAGTGTGTTGGAATTTTT
TGTGTCTCTCACTCGGAAGGACATATGGGAGGGCAAATCATTTAAAACATCAGAATGAGTATTTGGTTTA
GAGTTTGGCAACATATGCCCATATGCTGGCTGCCATGAACAAAGGTTGGCTATAAAGAGGTCATCAGTAT
ATGAAACAGCCCCCTGCTGTCCATTCCTTATTCCATAGAAAAGCCTTGACTTGAGGTTAGATTTTTTTTA
TATTTTGTTTTGTGTTATTTTTTTCTTTAACATCCCTAAAATTTTCCTTACATGTTTTACTAGCCAGATT
TTTCCTCCTCTCCTGACTACTCCCAGTCATAGCTGTCCCTCTTCTCTTATGGAGATCCCTCGACCTGCAC
CGTCGACCAGCTGGTCGACGGTGCACCGTCGACCAGCTTGGCGTAATCATGGTCATAGCTGTTTCCTGTG
TGAAATTGTTATCCGCTCACAATTCCACACAACATACGAGCCGGAAGCATAAAGTGTAAAGCCTGGGGTG
CCTAATGAGTGAGCTAACTCACATTAATTGCGTTGCGCTCACTGCCCGCTTTCCAGTCGGGAAACCTGTC
GTGCCAGCGGATCCGCATCTCAATTAGTCAGCAACCATAGTCCCGCCCCTAACTCCGCCCATCCCGCCCC
TAACTCCGCCCAGTTCCGCCCATTCTCCGCCCCATGGCTGACTAATTTTTTTTATTTATGCAGAGGCCGA
GGCCGCCTCGGCCTCTGAGCTATTCCAGAAGTAGTGAGGAGGCTTTTTTGGAGGCCTAGGCTTTTGCAAA
AAGCTAACTTGTTTATTGCAGCTTATAATGGTTACAAATAAAGCAATAGCATCACAAATTTCACAAATAA
AGCATTTTTTTCACTGCATTCTAGTTGTGGTTTGTCCAAACTCATCAATGTATCTTATCATGTCTGGATC
CGCTGCATTAATGAATCGGCCAACGCGCGGGGAGAGGCGGTTTGCGTATTGGGCGCTCTTCCGCTTCCTC
GCTCACTGACTCGCTGCGCTCGGTCGTTCGGCTGCGGCGAGCGGTATCAGCTCACTCAAAGGCGGTAATA
CGGTTATCCACAGAATCAGGGGATAACGCAGGAAAGAACATGTGAGCAAAAGGCCAGCAAAAGGCCAGGA
ACCGTAAAAAGGCCGCGTTGCTGGCGTTTTTCCATAGGCTCCGCCCCCCTGACGAGCATCACAAAAATCG
ACGCTCAAGTCAGAGGTGGCGAAACCCGACAGGACTATAAAGATACCAGGCGTTTCCCCCTGGAAGCTCC
CTCGTGCGCTCTCCTGTTCCGACCCTGCCGCTTACCGGATACCTGTCCGCCTTTCTCCCTTCGGGAAGCG
TGGCGCTTTCTCATAGCTCACGCTGTAGGTATCTCAGTTCGGTGTAGGTCGTTCGCTCCAAGCTGGGCTG
TGTGCACGAACCCCCCGTTCAGCCCGACCGCTGCGCCTTATCCGGTAACTATCGTCTTGAGTCCAACCCG
GTAAGACACGACTTATCGCCACTGGCAGCAGCCACTGGTAACAGGATTAGCAGAGCGAGGTATGTAGGCG
GTGCTACAGAGTTCTTGAAGTGGTGGCCTAACTACGGCTACACTAGAAGAACAGTATTTGGTATCTGCGC
TCTGCTGAAGCCAGTTACCTTCGGAAAAAGAGTTGGTAGCTCTTGATCCGGCAAACAAACCACCGCTGGT
AGCGGTGGTTTTTTTGTTTGCAAGCAGCAGATTACGCGCAGAAAAAAAGGATCTCAAGAAGATCCTTTGA
TCTTTTCTACGGGGTCTGACGCTCAGTGGAACGAAAACTCACGTTAAGGGATTTTGGTCATGAGATTATC
AAAAAGGATCTTCACCTAGATCCTTTTAAATTAAAAATGAAGTTTTAAATCAATCTAAAGTATATATGAG
TAAACTTGGTCTGACAGTTACCAATGCTTAATCAGTGAGGCACCTATCTCAGCGATCTGTCTATTTCGTT
CATCCATAGTTGCCTGACTCCCCGTCGTGTAGATAACTACGATACGGGAGGGCTTACCATCTGGCCCCAG
TGCTGCAATGATACCGCGAGACCCACGCTCACCGGCTCCAGATTTATCAGCAATAAACCAGCCAGCCGGA
AGGGCCGAGCGCAGAAGTGGTCCTGCAACTTTATCCGCCTCCATCCAGTCTATTAATTGTTGCCGGGAAG
CTAGAGTAAGTAGTTCGCCAGTTAATAGTTTGCGCAACGTTGTTGCCATTGCTACAGGCATCGTGGTGTC
ACGCTCGTCGTTTGGTATGGCTTCATTCAGCTCCGGTTCCCAACGATCAAGGCGAGTTACATGATCCCCC
ATGTTGTGCAAAAAAGCGGTTAGCTCCTTCGGTCCTCCGATCGTTGTCAGAAGTAAGTTGGCCGCAGTGT
TATCACTCATGGTTATGGCAGCACTGCATAATTCTCTTACTGTCATGCCATCCGTAAGATGCTTTTCTGT
GACTGGTGAGTACTCAACCAAGTCATTCTGAGAATAGTGTATGCGGCGACCGAGTTGCTCTTGCCCGGCG
TCAATACGGGATAATACCGCGCCACATAGCAGAACTTTAAAAGTGCTCATCATTGGAAAACGTTCTTCGG
GGCGAAAACTCTCAAGGATCTTACCGCTGTTGAGATCCAGTTCGATGTAACCCACTCGTGCACCCAACTG
ATCTTCAGCATCTTTTACTTTCACCAGCGTTTCTGGGTGAGCAAAAACAGGAAGGCAAAATGCCGCAAAA
AAGGGAATAAGGGCGACACGGAAATGTTGAATACTCATACTCTTCCTTTTTCAATATTATTGAAGCATTT
ATCAGGGTTATTGTCTCATGAGCGGATACATATTTGAATGTATTTAGAAAAATAAACAAATAGGGGTTCC
GCGCACATTTCCCCGAAAAGTGCCACCTGGGTCGACATTGATTATT
